>Addgene plasmid #215084 | TurboID-Cyclin D1 | addgene full sequence | sequence record 428750 | Addgene NGS Result
GGGTACCCGTGTATCCAATAAACCCTCTTGCAGTTGCATCCGACTTGTGGTCTCGCTGTTCCTTGGGAGG
GTCTCCTCTGAGTGATTGACTACCCGTCAGCGGGGGTCTTTCACATGCAGCATGTATCAAAATTAATTTG
GTTTTTTTTCTTAAGTATTTACATTAAATGGCCATAGTTGCATTAATGAATCGGCCAACGCGCGGGGAGA
GGCGGTTTGCGTATTGGGCGCTCTTCCGCTTCCTCGCTCACTGACTCGCTGCGCTCGGTCGTTCGGCTGC
GGCGAGCGGTATCAGCTCACTCAAAGGCGGTAATACGGTTATCCACAGAATCAGGGGATAACGCAGGAAA
GAACATGTGAGCAAAAGGCCAGCAAAAGGCCAGGAACCGTAAAAAGGCCGCGTTGCTGGCGTTTTTCCAT
AGGCTCCGCCCCCCTGACGAGCATCACAAAAATCGACGCTCAAGTCAGAGGTGGCGAAACCCGACAGGAC
TATAAAGATACCAGGCGTTTCCCCCTGGAAGCTCCCTCGTGCGCTCTCCTGTTCCGACCCTGCCGCTTAC
CGGATACCTGTCCGCCTTTCTCCCTTCGGGAAGCGTGGCGCTTTCTCATAGCTCACGCTGTAGGTATCTC
AGTTCGGTGTAGGTCGTTCGCTCCAAGCTGGGCTGTGTGCACGAACCCCCCGTTCAGCCCGACCGCTGCG
CCTTATCCGGTAACTATCGTCTTGAGTCCAACCCGGTAAGACACGACTTATCGCCACTGGCAGCAGCCAC
TGGTAACAGGATTAGCAGAGCGAGGTATGTAGGCGGTGCTACAGAGTTCTTGAAGTGGTGGCCTAACTAC
GGCTACACTAGAAGAACAGTATTTGGTATCTGCGCTCTGCTGAAGCCAGTTACCTTCGGAAAAAGAGTTG
GTAGCTCTTGATCCGGCAAACAAACCACCGCTGGTAGCGGTGGTTTTTTTGTTTGCAAGCAGCAGATTAC
GCGCAGAAAAAAAGGATCTCAAGAAGATCCTTTGATCTTTTCTACGGGGTCTGACGCTCAGTGGAACGAA
AACTCACGTTAAGGGATTTTGGTCATGAGATTATCAAAAAGGATCTTCACCTAGATCCTTTTGCGGCCGC
AAATCAATCTAAAGTATATATGAGTAAACTTGGTCTGACAGTTACCAATGCTTAATCAGTGAGGCACCTA
TCTCAGCGATCTGTCTATTTCGTTCATCCATAGTTGCCTGACTCCCCGTCGTGTAGATAACTACGATACG
GGAGGGCTTACCATCTGGCCCCAGTGCTGCAATGATACCGCGAGACCCACGCTCACCGGCTCCAGATTTA
TCAGCAATAAACCAGCCAGCCGGAAGGGCCGAGCGCAGAAGTGGTCCTGCAACTTTATCCGCCTCCATCC
AGTCTATTAATTGTTGCCGGGAAGCTAGAGTAAGTAGTTCGCCAGTTAATAGTTTGCGCAACGTTGTTGC
CATTGCTACAGGCATCGTGGTGTCACGCTCGTCGTTTGGTATGGCTTCATTCAGCTCCGGTTCCCAACGA
TCAAGGCGAGTTACATGATCCCCCATGTTGTGCAAAAAAGCGGTTAGCTCCTTCGGTCCTCCGATCGTTG
TCAGAAGTAAGTTGGCCGCAGTGTTATCACTCATGGTTATGGCAGCACTGCATAATTCTCTTACTGTCAT
GCCATCCGTAAGATGCTTTTCTGTGACTGGTGAGTACTCAACCAAGTCATTCTGAGAATAGTGTATGCGG
CGACCGAGTTGCTCTTGCCCGGCGTCAATACGGGATAATACCGCGCCACATAGCAGAACTTTAAAAGTGC
TCATCATTGGAAAACGTTCTTCGGGGCGAAAACTCTCAAGGATCTTACCGCTGTTGAGATCCAGTTCGAT
GTAACCCACTCGTGCACCCAACTGATCTTCAGCATCTTTTACTTTCACCAGCGTTTCTGGGTGAGCAAAA
ACAGGAAGGCAAAATGCCGCAAAAAAGGGAATAAGGGCGACACGGAAATGTTGAATACTCATACTCTTCC
TTTTTCAATATTATTGAAGCATTTATCAGGGTTATTGTCTCATGAGCGGATACATATTTGAATGTATTTA
GAAAAATAAACAAATAGGGGTTCCGCGCACATTTCCCCGAAAAGTGCCACCTGCAGCCTGAATATGGGCC
AAACAGGATATCTGTGGTAAGCAGTTCCTGCCCCGGCTCAGGGCCAAGAACAGATGGAACAGCTGAATAT
GGGCCAAACAGGATATCTGTGGTAAGCAGTTCCTGCCCCGGCTCAGGGCCAAGAACAGATGGTCCCCAGA
TGCGGTCCAGCCCTCAGCAGTTTCTAGAGAACCATCAGATGTTTCCAGGGTGCCCCAAGGACCTGAAATG
ACCCTGTGCCTTATTTGAACTAACCAATCAGTTCGCTTCTCGCTTCTGTTCGCGCGCTTCTGCTCCCCGA
GCTCAATAAAAGAGCCCACAACCCCTCACTCGGGGCGCCAGTCCTCCGATTGACTGAGTCGCCCGGGTAC
CCGTGTATCCAATAAACCCTCTTGCAGTTGCATCCGACTTGTGGTCTCGCTGTTCCTTGGGAGGGTCTCC
TCTGAGTGATTGACTACCCGTCAGCGGGGGTCTTTCATTTGGGGGCTCGTCCGGGATCGGGAGACCCCTG
CCCAGGGACCACCGACCCACCACCGGGAGGCAAGCTGGCCAGCAACTTATCTGTGTCTGTCCGATTGTCT
AGTGTCTATGACTGATTTTATGCGCCTGCGTCGGTACTAGTTAGCTAACTAGCTCTGTATCTGGCGGACC
CGTGGTGGAACTGACGAGTTCTGAACACCCGGCCGCAACCCTGGGAGACGTCCCAGGGACTTTGGGGGCC
GTTTTTGTGGCCCGACCTGAGGAAGGGAGTCGATGTGGAATCCGACCCCGTCAGGATATGTGGTTCTGGT
AGGAGACGAGAACCTAAAACAGTTCCCGCCTCCGTCTGAATTTTTGCTTTCGGTTTGGAACCGAAGCCGC
GCGTCTTGTCTGCTGCAGCGCTGCAGCATCGTTCTGTGTTGTCTCTGTCTGACTGTGTTTCTGTATTTGT
CTGAAAATTAGGGCCAGACTGTTACCACTCCCTTAAGTTTGACCTTAGGTCACTGGAAAGATGTCGAGCG
GATCGCTCACAACCAGTCGGTAGATGTCAAGAAGAGACGTTGGGTTACCTTCTGCTCTGCAGAATGGCCA
ACCTTTAACGTCGGATGGCCGCGAGACGGCACCTTTAACCGAGACCTCATCACCCAGGTTAAGATCAAGG
TCTTTTCACCTGGCCCGCATGGACACCCAGACCAGGTCCCCTACATCGTGACCTGGGAAGCCTTGGCTTT
TGACCCCCCTCCCTGGGTCAAGCCCTTTGTACACCCTAAGCCTCCGCCTCCTCTTCCTCCATCCGCCCCG
TCTCTCCCCCTTGAACCTCCTCGTTCGACCCCGCCTCGATCCTCCCTTTATCCAGCCCTCACTCCTTCTC
TAGGCGCCGGCCGGATCCCAGTGTGGTGGTACGTAGGAATTCGCGGCCGCCACCATGTACCCGTATGATG
TTCCGGATTACGCTGGCTATCCCTACGACGTGCCCGACTATGCCGGGTACCCCTATGACGTCCCAGACTA
CGCAGCTAGCAAAGACAATACTGTGCCTCTGAAGCTGATCGCTCTCCTGGCTAATGGCGAGTTCCATAGT
GGCGAACAGCTGGGAGAAACCCTGGGCATGTCCAGGGCCGCTATCAACAAGCACATTCAGACTCTGCGCG
ACTGGGGCGTGGACGTGTTCACCGTGCCCGGAAAGGGCTACTCTCTGCCCGAGCCTATCCCGCTGCTGAA
CGCTAAACAGATTCTGGGACAGCTGGACGGCGGGAGCGTGGCAGTCCTGCCTGTGGTCGACTCCACCAAT
CAGTACCTGCTGGATCGAATCGGCGAGCTGAAGAGTGGGGATGCTTGCATTGCAGAATATCAGCAGGCAG
GGAGAGGAAGCAGAGGGAGGAAATGGTTCTCTCCTTTTGGAGCTAACCTGTACCTGAGTATGTTTTGGCG
CCTGAAGCGGGGACCAGCAGCAATCGGCCTGGGCCCGGTCATCGGAATTGTCATGGCAGAAGCGCTGCGA
AAGCTGGGAGCAGACAAGGTGCGAGTCAAATGGCCCAATGACCTGTATCTGCAGGATAGAAAGCTGGCAG
GCATCCTGGTGGAGCTGGCCGGAATAACAGGCGATGCTGCACAGATCGTCATTGGCGCCGGGATTAACGT
GGCTATGAGGCGCGTGGAGGAAAGCGTGGTCAATCAGGGCTGGATCACACTGCAGGAAGCAGGGATTAAC
CTGGACAGGAATACTCTGGCCGCTACGCTGATCCGAGAGCTGCGGGCAGCCCTGGAACTGTTCGAGCAGG
AAGGCCTGGCTCCATATCTGCCACGGTGGGAGAAGCTGGATAACTTCATCAATAGACCCGTGAAGCTGAT
CATTGGGGACAAAGAGATTTTCGGGATTAGCCGGGGGATTGATAAACAGGGAGCCCTGCTGCTGGAACAG
GACGGAGTTATCAAACCCTGGATGGGCGGAGAAATCAGTCTGCGGTCTGCCGAAAAGCTCGAGGGAGGAG
GAGGAAGCGGCGGAGGCGGAAGCGGAGGAGGAGGAAGCCCAGAACACCAGCTCCTGTGCTGCGAAGTGGA
AACCATCCGCCGCGCGTACCCCGATGCCAACCTCCTCAACGACCGGGTGCTGCGGGCCATGCTGAAGGCG
GAGGAGACCTGCGCGCCCTCGGTGTCCTACTTCAAATGTGTGCAGAAGGAGGTCCTGCCGTCCATGCGGA
AGATCGTCGCCACCTGGATGCTGGAGGTCTGCGAGGAACAGAAGTGCGAGGAGGAGGTCTTCCCGCTGGC
CATGAACTACCTGGACCGCTTCCTGTCGCTGGAGCCCGTGAAAAAGAGCCGCCTGCAGCTGCTGGGGGCC
ACTTGCATGTTCGTGGCCTCTAAGATGAAGGAGACCATCCCCCTGACGGCCGAGAAGCTGTGCATCTACA
CCGACAACTCCATCCGGCCCGAGGAGCTGCTGCAAATGGAGCTGCTCCTGGTGAACAAGCTCAAGTGGAA
CCTGGCCGCAATGACCCCGCACGATTTCATTGAACACTTCCTCTCCAAAATGCCAGAGGCGGAGGAGAAC
AAACAGATCATCCGCAAACACGCGCAGACCTTCGTTGCCCTCTGTGCCACAGATGTGAAGTTCATTTCCA
ATCCGCCCTCCATGGTGGCAGCGGGGAGCGTGGTGGCCGCAGTGCAAGGCCTGAACCTGAGGAGCCCCAA
CAACTTCCTGTCCTACTACCGCCTCACACGCTTCCTCTCCAGAGTGATCAAGTGTGACCCAGACTGCCTC
CGGGCCTGCCAGGAGCAGATCGAAGCCCTGCTGGAGTCAAGCCTGCGCCAGGCCCAGCAGAACATGGACC
CCAAGGCCGCCGAGGAGGAGGAAGAGGAGGAGGAGGAGGTGGACCTGGCTTGCACACCCACCGACGTGCG
GGACGTGGACATCTGAGTTTAAACCGCTGAGTCGACCCTGTGGAATGTGTGTCAGTTAGGGTGTGGAAAG
TCCCCAGGCTCCCCAGCAGGCAGAAGTATGCAAAGCATGCATCTCAATTAGTCAGCAACCAGGTGTGGAA
AGTCCCCAGGCTCCCCAGCAGGCAGAAGTATGCAAAGCATGCATCTCAATTAGTCAGCAACCATAGTCCC
GCCCCTAACTCCGCCCATCCCGCCCCTAACTCCGCCCAGTTCCGCCCATTCTCCGCCCCATGGCTGACTA
ATTTTTTTTATTTATGCAGAGGCCGAGGCCGCCTCGGCCTCTGAGCTATTCCAGAAGTAGTGAGGAGGCT
TTTTTGGAGGCCTAGGCTTTTGCAAAAAGCTTACCATGACCGAGTACAAGCCCACGGTGCGCCTCGCCAC
CCGCGACGACGTCCCCAGGGCCGTACGCACCCTCGCCGCCGCGTTCGCCGACTACCCCGCCACGCGCCAC
ACCGTCGATCCGGACCGCCACATCGAGCGGGTCACCGAGCTGCAAGAACTCTTCCTCACGCGCGTCGGGC
TCGACATCGGCAAGGTGTGGGTCGCGGACGACGGCGCCGCGGTGGCGGTCTGGACCACGCCGGAGAGCGT
CGAAGCGGGGGCGGTGTTCGCCGAGATCGGCCCGCGCATGGCCGAGTTGAGCGGTTCCCGGCTGGCCGCG
CAGCAACAGATGGAAGGCCTCCTGGCGCCGCACCGGCCCAAGGAGCCCGCGTGGTTCCTGGCCACCGTCG
GCGTCTCGCCCGACCACCAGGGCAAGGGTCTGGGCAGCGCCGTCGTGCTCCCCGGAGTGGAGGCGGCCGA
GCGCGCCGGGGTGCCCGCCTTCCTGGAGACCTCCGCGCCCCGCAACCTCCCCTTCTACGAGCGGCTCGGC
TTCACCGTCACCGCCGACGTCGAGGTGCCCGAAGGACCGCGCACCTGGTGCATGACCCGCAAGCCCGGTG
CCTGACGCCCGCCCCACGACCCGCAGCGCCCGACCGAAAGGAGCGCACGACCCCATGCATCGATAAAATA
AAAGATTTTATTTAGTCTCCAGAAAAAGGGGGGAATGAAAGACCCCACCTGTAGGTTTGGCAAGCTAGCT
TAAGTAACGCCATTTTGCAAGGCATGGAAAAATACATAACTGAGAATAGAGAAGTTCAGATCAAGGTCAG
GAACAGATGGAACAGCTGAATATGGGCCAAACAGGATATCTGTGGTAAGCAGTTCCTGCCCCGGCTCAGG
GCCAAGAACAGATGGAACAGCTGAATATGGGCCAAACAGGATATCTGTGGTAAGCAGTTCCTGCCCCGGC
TCAGGGCCAAGAACAGATGGTCCCCAGATGCGGTCCAGCCCTCAGCAGTTTCTAGAGAACCATCAGATGT
TTCCAGGGTGCCCCAAGGACCTGAAATGACCCTGTGCCTTATTTGAACTAACCAATCAGTTCGCTTCTCG
CTTCTGTTCGCGCGCTTCTGCTCCCCGAGCTCAATAAAAGAGCCCACAACCCCTCACTCGGGGCGCCAGT
CCTCCGATTGACTGAGTCGCCC
Features (pLannotate 1.2.2; 13 found; start..end, strand, type, name):
    179..231     -  CDS            lacI (fragment): lac repressor; lacI; The lac repressor binds to the lac operator to inhibit transcription in E. coli. This inhibition can be relieved by adding lactose or isopropyl-β-D-thiogalactopyranoside (IPTG).
    414..1002    -  rep_origin     ori: high-copy-number ColE1/pMB1/pBR322/pUC origin of replication
   1162..2022    -  CDS            AmpR: β-lactamase; bla; confers resistance to ampicillin, carbenicillin, and related antibiotics
   2023..2127    -  promoter       AmpR promoter: bla
   2158..2627    +  LTR            LTR: long terminal repeat from Moloney murine leukemia virus
   2751..3025    +  misc_feature   MESV Ψ (fragment): packaging signal of murine embryonic stem cell virus
   3092..3508    +  CDS            gag (truncated): truncated Moloney murine leukemia virus (MMLV) gag gene lacking the start codon
   3651..4607    +  CDS            TurboID: mutant of the E. coli biotin ligase BioID engineered for improved catalytic efficiency (Branon et al., 2018)
   4662..5543    +  CDS            CCND1: CCND1_HUMAN - Also known as BCL1, PRAD1. Experimental evidence at protein level: Swiss-Prot protein existence level 1. Regulatory component of the cyclin D1-CDK4 (DC) complex that phosphorylates and inhibits members of the retinoblastoma (RB) protein family including RB1 and regulates the cell-cycle during G(1)/S transition. Phosphorylation of RB1 allows dissociation of the transcription factor E2F from the RB/E2F complex and the subsequent transcription of E2F target genes which are responsible for the progression through the G(1) phase. Hypophosphorylates RB1 in early G(1) phase. Cyclin D-CD
   5577..5906    +  promoter       SV40 promoter: SV40 enhancer and early promoter
   5916..6515    +  CDS            PuroR: puromycin N-acetyltransferase; pac from Streptomyces alboniger; confers resistance to puromycin
   6614..6735    +  LTR            3' LTR (ΔU3) (fragment): self-inactivating 3' long terminal repeat (LTR) from Moloney murine leukemia virus
   6736..113     +  LTR            LTR (across the origin): long terminal repeat from Moloney murine leukemia virus
