[The description below was written by a language model from this plasmid's Addgene catalogue record and pLannotate feature annotations shown in this document.]
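Description:
TurboID-Cyclin D1 is a pBABE-based gammaretroviral vector for stable expression of human cyclin D1 (CCND1, also known as BCL1 or PRAD1) fused at its N terminus to the promiscuous biotin ligase TurboID. The roughly 7.1 kb plasmid is maintained in E. coli through a high-copy ColE1/pUC-type origin and an ampicillin resistance gene (β-lactamase with its own promoter). A short lacI fragment annotated near the origin appears to be a backbone remnant with no functional role.

The proviral region is bounded by Moloney murine leukemia virus long terminal repeats. Downstream of the 5′ LTR lie a packaging signal (annotated as an MESV Ψ fragment) and a truncated gag segment lacking its start codon, which together promote encapsidation of the genomic RNA when the plasmid is introduced into a packaging cell line that supplies the viral proteins in trans. The 5′ LTR also serves as the promoter for the payload, with the TurboID coding sequence followed, after a short gap, by CCND1 on the same strand. The record does not describe what occupies that gap. After the fusion cassette, an SV40 enhancer/early promoter drives puromycin N-acetyltransferase, allowing selection of transduced mammalian cells with puromycin. The 3′ end is annotated with both a ΔU3 LTR fragment and a full LTR spanning the plasmid origin, so the annotation alone does not establish that the vector is self-inactivating.

TurboID biotinylates nearby proteins in living cells, so the construct suits proximity labelling to identify cyclin D1 interactors and neighbours. The associated publication concerns a CDK-independent role of D-type cyclins in regulating DNA mismatch repair.
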