Addgene plasmid #215084: TurboID-Cyclin D1
Purpose: Expresses TurboID-Cyclin D1 in mammalian cells from a retroviral vector.
Depositing lab: Michele Pagano. Depositing organization: NYU Grossman School of Medicine. Publication: CDK-independent role of D-type cyclins in regulating DNA mismatch repair. Rona G, Miwatani-Minter B, Zhang Q, Goldberg HV, Kerzhnerman MA, Howard JB, Simoneschi D, Lane E, Hobbs JW, Sassani E, Wang AA, Keegan S, Laverty DJ, Piett CG, Pongor LS, Xu ML, Andrade J, Thomas A, Sicinski P, Askenazi M, Ueberheide B, Fenyo D, Nagel ZD, Pagano M. Mol Cell. 2024 Feb 29:S1097-2765(24)00129-1. doi: 10.1016/j.molcel.2024.02.010. PubMed 38458201.
Backbone
  Vector backbone: pBABE
  Vector type: Mammalian Expression, Retroviral
  Selectable markers: Puromycin
Growth in bacteria
  Bacterial resistance: Ampicillin, 100 μg/mL
  Growth temperature: 37°C
  Growth strain: NEB Stable
  Copy number: High Copy
Gene/Insert
  Gene/Insert name: CCND1 (alt name: BCL1)
  Species: H. sapiens (human)
  Entrez Gene: CCND1 (a.k.a. BCL1, D11S287E, PRAD1, U21B31)
  Promoter: LTR
  Tag / fusion protein: TurboID (N terminal on insert)
  Cloning method: Unknown
  Sequencing primers: 5′ pBABE 5'; 3′ pBABE 3'
Terms and licenses: Academic/Nonprofit Terms; Industry Terms: Not Available to Industry
How to cite: TurboID-Cyclin D1 was a gift from Michele Pagano (Addgene plasmid # 215084 ; http://n2t.net/addgene:215084 ; RRID:Addgene_215084)
